>Addgene plasmid #34268 | KHBD00113 | depositor partial sequence | sequence record 40835 | KHBD00113 sequence 1158 bps
ATGCCAGCAACGATGTTTGATTCCCAGCTGAGTTTGTGCGCGGGTCGCATTGTCGCCGATTCCACCACCA
CCACTACCTCCGGCATGGATGGATGCGATGGTGCCAAGACGATGATATGCCGCGCTTGTCTTGTGCTACT
GGGTCCGCAGGATGCGTGTCACAATCTGGACAGCGAACAGGATCTGGCCAGCAAGTACTACGGCTGTACT
GGAGAGGATGCCGTTAGGGATTTGCCACCCCAGTTGGTGCTGAAAAGCATCTGCGAGTGCTGCTATCAGT
TGGTGCAAAAGTTCCACGACTTTCAACGCATGTGCGCAGAGTCCTTGCGCAATTTTGAGAAGCTGCTGCA
GGACATCGACATCGGATGCCACAAACTGGAGGACCACACTTGGCACGACTTGGACACCCCCTCGGAGAGC
AACGAGTCCACTAATCCGGAAGCCCAGTCGCACGCACCCTGCATCGCAGCGACGCAGGAGATTGAGGAAG
TCTACGTAATAGAGGACGAGTCAGCCAAACAGGATCTGGGCCAGGAGAAGCTATCCATTTCTAGCAAGTT
GCTGGGTGCCAGAAAACGACGAGGAGTGCGACACACCCTCGAGTGCCGAATTTGCCACCGTGGCTTCTAC
AAACCGTCGCTGCTGGAGGCCCATATGCAGCAGCATGAGGGTCTGAGACCGTATACCTGCGTCCATTGTG
CCAAGAGCTATGCCCGGGCCAATCTGCTGGAGTCGCACCTGCGGCAGATGCATAACAATGCCGACGCTGC
GCGGATCATCTATGCCTGTCCGAGCTGCAACAAGGTGTACACAGCGAACCGAAGTCTCAAATATCACATG
AGAAGGACGCACGAAAGGTATCACGAGTCAGAGTCCCCGGATGCGCGGCACATTTGTGAGGAGTGTGGCA
AGTGCTTTGCGCGAAAGGCACATCTAACGCGCCACAAGATGGTCCATGGTAGCGTTGAGGGTCGGAGATA
CTGCTGCGAATGCTGCGATCGCAGATTCTACACCAAGGAGAACATGGTGGATCATCTGCTGCGCAAGCAC
GGCAATAAGAATCTGCTGCTCAGATGCAGAAAATGCGGACGCATTTTCCAGAACAGCGTGGAGCTCAACG
CTCACGGGAGGAAACACAAAGCGATGGATGTAGTTCAA
