>Addgene plasmid #34268 | KHBD00113 | addgene partial sequence | sequence record 41929 | M13-Rev 5'-CAGGAAACAGCTATGACC-3'
ATTTTATTTTGACTGATAGTGACCTGTTCGTTGCAACAAATTGATAAGCAATGCTTTCTTATAATGCCAA
CTTTGTACAAGAAAGTTGGCAATTGAACTACATCCATCGCTTTGTGTTTCCTCCCGTGAGCGTTGAGCTC
CACGCTGTTCTGGAAAATGCGTCCGCATTTTCTGCATCTGAGCAGCAGATTCTTATTGCCGTGCTTGCGC
AGCAGATGATCCACCATGTTCTCCTTGGTGTAGAATCTGCGATCGCAGCATTCGCAGCAGTATCTCCGAC
CCTCAACGCTACCATGGACCATCTTGTGGCGCGTTAGATGTGCCTTTCGCGCAAAGCACTTGCCACACTC
CTCACAAATGTGCCGCGCATCCGGGGACTCTGACTCGTGATACCTTTCGTGCGTCCTTCTCATGTGATAT
TTGAGACTTCGGTTCGCTGTGTACACCTTGTTGCAGCTCGGACAGGCATAGATGATCCGCGCAGCGTCGG
CATTGTTATGCATCTGCCGCAGGG
