[The description below was written by a language model from this plasmid's Addgene catalogue record.]
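Description:
KHBD00113 is a Gateway clone built in the pDONR221 backbone, carrying the open reading frame of the Drosophila melanogaster gene CG10654 (FBgn0036294). The backbone contributes about 2.5 kb and the insert is recorded as 1158 bp. It is maintained as a high-copy plasmid in standard E. coli cloning strains under kanamycin selection. Although catalogued as a donor vector, the presence of an insert introduced by Gateway cloning means it functions in practice as an entry clone. In the usual pDONR221 scheme, a BP recombination replaces the donor cassette with the gene of interest, leaving it flanked by attL sites. No feature table accompanies the record, so the exact recombination sites and junctions are not documented here. M13 forward and reverse primer sites flank the insert for sequence verification.

The plasmid has no promoter intended to express the insert in flies or other eukaryotic cells. Its role is to act as a shuttle from which the ORF can be moved by LR recombination into destination vectors of choice. The depositor notes that ORFs in this collection were cloned open-ended, without a stop codon, which permits in-frame C-terminal fusions to tags or functional domains supplied by the destination vector. It also means that a stop codon must come from that vector. The clone belongs to a collection associated with automated screening of protein–DNA interactions at Drosophila regulatory elements, so the ORF is presumably meant for transfer into expression vectors for such assays. The record does not describe the function of the CG10654 protein.
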