Addgene plasmid #34268: KHBD00113
Depositing lab: Bart Deplancke. Depositing organization: Swiss Federal Institute of Technology (EPFL). Publication: Automated protein-DNA interaction screening of Drosophila regulatory elements. Korneel Hens, Jean-Daniel Feuz, Alina Isakova, Antonina Lagovitina, Andreas Massouras, Julien Bryois, Patrick Callaerts, Susan E. Celniker, Bart Deplancke. Nat Methods. 2011 Oct 30;8(12):1065-70. 10.1038/nmeth.1763 PubMed 22037703.
Backbone
  Vector backbone: pDONR221
  Backbone manufacturer: Invitrogen
  Backbone size w/o insert (bp): 2536
  Vector type: Gateway Donor Vector
Growth in bacteria
  Bacterial resistance: Kanamycin, 50 μg/mL
  Growth temperature: 37°C
  Growth strain: DH5alpha
  Copy number: High Copy
Gene/Insert
  Gene/Insert name: CG10654 (alt names: FBgn0036294; CG10654)
  Species: D. melanogaster (fly)
  Insert size (bp): 1158
  Entrez Gene: CG10654 (a.k.a. Dmel_CG10654, Dmel\CG10654)
  Cloning method: Gateway Cloning
  Sequencing primers: 5′ M13F; 3′ M13R
Terms and licenses: Academic/Nonprofit Terms; Industry Terms: Not Available to Industry
Depositor comments: Please note that the ORFs in this collection were cloned open-ended (without a stop codon).
How to cite: KHBD00113 was a gift from Bart Deplancke (Addgene plasmid # 34268 ; http://n2t.net/addgene:34268 ; RRID:Addgene_34268)
